Addgene plasmid #32474: CAG::PSAMQ79G,Q139G:5HT3HC-IRES-GFP
Purpose: Expresses PSAM-5HT3 HC (Q79G,Q139G) neuronal activator, with IRES-EGFP marker
Depositing lab: Scott Sternson. Depositing organization: HHMI, Janelia Research Campus. Publication: Chemical and genetic engineering of selective ion channel-ligand interactions. Magnus CJ, Lee PH, Atasoy D, Su HH, Looger LL, Sternson SM. Science. 2011 Sep 2;333(6047):1292-6. 10.1126/science.1206606 PubMed 21885782.
Backbone
  Vector backbone: pCAGGS- IRES-GFP
  Backbone size w/o insert (bp): 7200
  Modifications to backbone: WPRE (Woodchuck hepatitis virus posttranscriptional regulatory element) before polyA sequence
  Vector type: Mammalian Expression
Growth in bacteria
  Bacterial resistance: Ampicillin, 100 μg/mL
  Growth temperature: 37°C
  Growth strain: DH5alpha
  Copy number: High Copy
Gene/Insert
  Gene/Insert name: PSAMQ79G,Q139G-5HT3 HC
  Species: H. sapiens (human), M. musculus (mouse)
  Insert size (bp): 1415
  Promoter: CAG
  Tag / fusion protein: IRES-EGFP (C terminal on backbone)
  Cloning method: Restriction Enzyme; 5′ cloning site EcoRV (destroyed during cloning); 3′ cloning site EcoRV (destroyed during cloning)
  Sequencing primers: 5′ CTGCTAACCATGTTCATGC; 3′ CAGAAACGCAAGAGTCTTC
Terms and licenses: Academic/Nonprofit Terms; Industry Terms: Not Available to Industry
How to cite: CAG::PSAMQ79G,Q139G:5HT3HC-IRES-GFP was a gift from Scott Sternson (Addgene plasmid # 32474 ; http://n2t.net/addgene:32474 ; RRID:Addgene_32474)
