[The description below was written by a language model from this plasmid's Addgene catalogue record and pLannotate feature annotations shown in this document.]
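Description:
CAG::PSAMQ79G,Q139G:5HT3HC-IRES-GFP is a mammalian expression plasmid of about 8.7 kb, built on a pCAGGS-IRES-GFP backbone. It is propagated in E. coli from a high-copy ColE1/pUC-type origin under ampicillin selection (AmpR with its own bla promoter). Expression is driven by the composite CAG promoter, annotated here as the CMV immediate-early enhancer, the chicken β-actin promoter and a chicken β-actin/rabbit β-globin chimeric intron. This arrangement gives strong, broadly active transcription in mammalian cells. An SV40 origin is also present, which would allow episomal replication in cells expressing SV40 large T antigen.

The roughly 1.4 kb insert encodes PSAM Q79G,Q139G-5HT3 HC, a chimeric ligand-gated ion channel listed as being of human and mouse origin. The automated annotation labels the whole reading frame as mouse Htr3a, the cation-selective, depolarizing serotonin 5-HT3A receptor. That label fits the channel portion of the chimera but does not resolve the mutated PSAM ligand-binding module separately. According to the record, the product acts as a neuronal activator, part of an engineered system of selective channel–ligand pairs. Downstream, an EMCV IRES directs translation of EGFP from the same transcript, so fluorescence marks expressing cells without GFP being fused to the channel, although the catalogue lists it under tags. The tool's "mEGFP fragment" call is a nearest-match label rather than evidence of the monomerizing variant. A WPRE added ahead of the polyadenylation region enhances transcript stability and expression, and bGH and rabbit β-globin poly(A) signals follow. Short lac, lacI, HBB and reverse-strand β-actin hits appear to be backbone remnants. The plasmid suits transfection or electroporation experiments requiring chemically triggered activation of labelled neurons.
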