Features (pLannotate 1.2.2; 25 found; start..end, strand, type, name):
      4..383     +  enhancer       CMV enhancer: human cytomegalovirus immediate early enhancer
    386..661     +  promoter       chicken β-actin promoter: No description available
    662..1670    +  intron         chimeric intron: chimera between introns from chicken β-actin and rabbit β-globin
   1724..1740    +  misc_feature   MCS (fragment): multiple cloning site
   1769..3181    +  CDS            Htr3a: 5HT3A_MOUSE - Also known as 5ht3, Htr3. Experimental evidence at protein level: Swiss-Prot protein existence level 1. This is one of the several different receptors for 5- hydroxytryptamine (serotonin), a biogenic hormone that functions as a neurotransmitter, a hormone, and a mitogen. This receptor is a ligand- gated ion channel, which when activated causes fast, depolarizing responses in neurons. It is a cation-specific, but otherwise relatively nonselective, ion channel. From Mus musculus (Mouse).
   3244..3264    -  promoter       chicken β-actin promoter (fragment): contains a 21-bp deletion relative to the standard chicken β-actin promoter
   3262..3847    +  misc_feature   IRES2: internal ribosome entry site (IRES) of the encephalomyocarditis virus (EMCV)
   3859..4576    +  CDS            mEGFP (fragment): enhanced GFP with monomerizing A206K mutation (Zacharias et al., 2002) mammalian codon-optimized
   4621..4753    +  intron         chimeric intron: chimera between introns from human β-globin and immunoglobulin heavy chain genes
   4762..5350    +  misc_feature   WPRE: woodchuck hepatitis virus posttranscriptional regulatory element
   5354..5370    +  misc_feature   MCS (fragment): pUC18/19 multiple cloning site
   5383..5494    +  polyA_signal   bGH poly(A) signal: bovine growth hormone polyadenylation signal
   5644..5715    +  CDS            HBB (fragment): HBB_PONPY - Experimental evidence at transcript level: Swiss-Prot protein existence level 2. Involved in oxygen transport from the lung to the various peripheral tissues. From Pongo pygmaeus (Bornean orangutan).
   5786..5841    +  polyA_signal   β-globin poly(A) signal: rabbit β-globin polyadenylation signal (Gil and Proudfoot, 1987)
   6224..6240    -  protein_bind   lac operator: The lac repressor binds to the lac operator to inhibit transcription in E. coli. This inhibition can be relieved by adding lactose or isopropyl-β-D-thiogalactopyranoside (IPTG). lac repressor encoded by lacI
   6248..6278    -  promoter       lac promoter: promoter for the E. coli lac operon
   6293..6314    -  protein_bind   CAP binding site: CAP binding activates transcription in the presence of cAMP. E. coli catabolite activator protein
   6327..6366    -  CDS            lacI (fragment): lac repressor; lacI; The lac repressor binds to the lac operator to inhibit transcription in E. coli. This inhibition can be relieved by adding lactose or isopropyl-β-D-thiogalactopyranoside (IPTG).
   6373..6395    +  promoter       SV40 promoter (fragment): SV40 enhancer and early promoter
   6419..6554    +  rep_origin     SV40 ori: SV40 origin of replication
   6574..6708    +  polyA_signal   SV40 poly(A) signal: SV40 polyadenylation signal
   6710..6764    -  CDS            lacI (fragment): lac repressor; lacI; The lac repressor binds to the lac operator to inhibit transcription in E. coli. This inhibition can be relieved by adding lactose or isopropyl-β-D-thiogalactopyranoside (IPTG).
   6947..7535    -  rep_origin     ori: high-copy-number ColE1/pMB1/pBR322/pUC origin of replication
   7706..8566    -  CDS            AmpR: β-lactamase; bla; confers resistance to ampicillin, carbenicillin, and related antibiotics
   8567..8671    -  promoter       AmpR promoter: bla
>Addgene plasmid #32474 | CAG::PSAMQ79G,Q139G:5HT3HC-IRES-GFP | depositor full sequence | sequence record 45581 | CAG::PSAMQ79G,Q139G:5HT3HC-IRES-GFP sequence 8698 bps
GTCGACATTGATTATTGACTAGTTATTAATAGTAATCAATTACGGGGTCATTAGTTCATAGCCCATATAT
GGAGTTCCGCGTTACATAACTTACGGTAAATGGCCCGCCTGGCTGACCGCCCAACGACCCCCGCCCATTG
ACGTCAATAATGACGTATGTTCCCATAGTAACGCCAATAGGGACTTTCCATTGACGTCAATGGGTGGACT
ATTTACGGTAAACTGCCCACTTGGCAGTACATCAAGTGTATCATATGCCAAGTACGCCCCCTATTGACGT
CAATGACGGTAAATGGCCCGCCTGGCATTATGCCCAGTACATGACCTTATGGGACTTTCCTACTTGGCAG
TACATCTACGTATTAGTCATCGCTATTACCATGGGTCGAGGTGAGCCCCACGTTCTGCTTCACTCTCCCC
ATCTCCCCCCCCTCCCCACCCCCAATTTTGTATTTATTTATTTTTTAATTATTTTGTGCAGCGATGGGGG
CGGGGGGGGGGGGGGCGCGCGCCAGGCGGGGCGGGGCGGGGGCGAGGGCGGGGCGGGGCGAGGCGGAGAG
GTGCGGCGGCAGCCAATCAGAGCGGCGCGCTCCGAAAGTTTCCTTTTATGGCGAGGCGGCGGCGGCGGCG
GCCCTATAAAAAGCGAAGCGCGCGGCGGGCGGGAGTCGCTGCGTTGCCTTCGCCCCGTGCCCCGCTCCGC
GCCGCCTCGCGCCGCCCGCCCCGGCTCTGACTGACCGCGTTACTCCCACAGGTGAGCGGGCGGGACGGCC
CTTCTCCTCCGGGCTGTAATTAGCGCTTGGTTTAATGACGGCTCGTTTCTTTTCTGTGGCTGCGTGAAAG
CCTTAAAGGGCTCCGGGAGGGCCCTTTGTGCGGGGGGGAGCGGCTCGGGGGGTGCGTGCGTGTGTGTGTG
CGTGGGGAGCGCCGCGTGCGGCCCGCGCTGCCCGGCGGCTGTGAGCGCTGCGGGCGCGGCGCGGGGCTTT
GTGCGCTCCGCGTGTGCGCGAGGGGAGCGCGGCCGGGGGCGGTGCCCCGCGGTGCGGGGGGGCTGCGAGG
GGAACAAAGGCTGCGTGCGGGGTGTGTGCGTGGGGGGGTGAGCAGGGGGTGTGGGCGCGGCGGTCGGGCT
GTAACCCCCCCCTGCACCCCCCTCCCCGAGTTGCTGAGCACGGCCCGGCTTCGGGTGCGGGGCTCCGTGC
GGGGCGTGGCGCGGGGCTCGCCGTGCCGGGCGGGGGGTGGCGGCAGGTGGGGGTGCCGGGCGGGGCGGGG
CCGCCTCGGGCCGGGGAGGGCTCGGGGGAGGGGCGCGGCGGCCCCGGAGCGCCGGCGGCTGTCGAGGCGC
GGCGAGCCGCAGCCATTGCCTTTTATGGTAATCGTGCGAGAGGGCGCAGGGACTTCCTTTGTCCCAAATC
TGGCGGAGCCGAAATCTGGGAGGCGCCGCCGCACCCCCTCTAGCGGGCGCGGGCGAAGCGGTGCGGCGCC
GGCAGGAAGGAAATGGGCGGGGAGGGCCTTCGTGCGTCGCCGCGCCGCCGTCCCCTTCTCCATCTCCAGC
CTCGGGGCTGCCGCAGGGGGACGGCTGCCTTCGGGGGGGACGGGGCAGGGCGGGGTTCGGCTTCTGGCGT
GTGACCGGCGGCTCTAGAGCCTCTGCTAACCATGTTCATGCCTTCTTCTTTTTCCTACAGCTCCTGGGCA
ACGTGCTGGTTGTTGTGCTGTCTCATCATTTTGGCAAAGAATTCGGTACCGCGGGCCCGGCGCGCCAGCT
GGATAGCTTGAATTCACCATGCGCTGTTCTCCAGGCGGCGTGTGGCTCGCCCTGGCTGCTTCCCTTCTGC
ACGTTAGCCTGCAGGGTGAGTTCCAGCGCAAACTGTATAAGGAGCTTGTTAAGAATTATAACCCCCTGGA
GCGGCCGGTCGCAAATGATTCCCAGCCACTGACAGTGTACTTCAGCCTCTCCTTGCTGCAGATCATGGAC
GTGGATGAAAAGAACCAGGTGCTGACCACTAATATTTGGTTGGGCATGTCCTGGACCGATCACTACTTGC
AGTGGAATGTGAGCGAATACCCAGGTGTAAAGACTGTAAGATTCCCTGACGGCCAAATCTGGAAACCAGA
TATCCTGCTGTACAACAGCGCAGACGAAAGGTTTGATGCAACATTTCACACCAACGTGTTGGTCAATTCT
TCAGGCCACTGCGGCTACCTGCCCCCTGGAATCTTCAAGTCCTCATGCTATATCGACGTCCGCTGGTTTC
CCTTCGACGTCCAGCACTGCAAACTCAAATTCGGGAGCTGGAGCTACGGCGGATGGAGCCTGGATCTGCA
AATGCAGGAGGCTGACATCTCTGGTTACATCCCGAATGGGGAGTGGGACCTTGTGGGAATCCCCGGTAAA
AGAAGCGAGCGATTTTATGAATGCTGCAAGGAACCCTACCCTGACGTAACATTCACAGTTATCATCAGAA
GAAGGCCATTGTTCTACGCCGTTAGTTTGTTGCTCCCCAGTATTTTTCTCATGGTCGTGGACATCGTGGG
ATTTTGTCTCCCACCTGATAGCGGGGAGAGGGTCTCCTTTAAGATTACCTTGTTGCTCGGCTATTCTGTA
TTTCTGATCATCGTGTCCGATACCCTTCCTGCCACAATCGGCACTCCGCTGATAGGAGTGTATTTCGTCG
TGTGTATGGCACTCCTGGTGATAAGTCTGGCGGAAACTATCTTCATTGTACGGCTGGTACATAAGCAGGA
CCTGCAAAGACCCGTGCCAGACTGGTTGCGACACCTTGTGCTGGACAGAATTGCATGGATTCTGTGTCTT
GGCGAGCAACCTATGGCCCACCGGCCACCTGCAACCTTTCAAGCCAACAAGACAGACGATTGTAGTGGGT
CTGATCTGTTGCCTGCTATGGGGAATCACTGCTCCCATGTTGGGGGACCACAAGATTTGGAAAAGACCCC
ACGGGGGCGGGGATCACCCCTTCCTCCTCCCCGAGAAGCCTCTCTCGCTGTCCGGGGGCTGCTCCAGGAA
CTGTCAAGCATCCGACATTTTCTGGAGAAGCAGGACGAGATGGACGAAGTCGCTGCCGACTGGCTGCGAG
TGGGCTACGTCCTTGACAGGCTGCTGTTTCGGATCTACTTGCTGGCGGTGCTGGCTTATTCCATTACTCT
GGTGACACTCTGGTCCATATGGCACTACAGTTAGGCGGCCGCCTCGAGTCTAGATCTCCGGACCCGGGCT
AGCGCAATTGCGGCCGCAATTCCCCCCGCCCCCCCCCCCCCCCCCTCTCCCTCCCCCCCCCCTAACGTTA
CTGGCCGAAGCCGCTTGGAATAAGGCCGGTGTGCGTTTGTCTATATGTTATTTTCCACCATATTGCCGTC
TTTTGGCAATGTGAGGGCCCGGAAACCTGGCCCTGTCTTCTTGACGAGCATTCCTAGGGGTCTTTCCCCT
CTCGCCAAAGGAATGCAAGGTCTGTTGAATGTCGTGAAGGAAGCAGTTCCTCTGGAAGCTTCTTGAAGAC
AAACAACGTCTGTAGCGACCCTTTGCAGGCAGCGGAACCCCCCACCTGGCGACAGGTGCCTCTGCGGCCA
AAAGCCACGTGTATAAGATACACCTGCAAAGGCGGCACAACCCCAGTGCCACGTTGTGAGTTGGATAGTT
GTGGAAAGAGTCAAATGGCTCTCCTAAGCGTATTCAACAAGGGGCTGAAGGATGCCCAGAAGGTACCCCA
TTGTATGGGATCTGATCTGGGGCCTCGGTGCACATGCTTTACATGTGTTTAGTCGAGGTTAAAAAAACGT
CTAGGCCCCCCGAACCACGGGGACGTGGTTTTCCTTTGAAAAACACGATGATAATATGGCCACAACCATG
GGGGATCCGGTGAGCAAGGGCGAGGAGCTGTTCACCGGGGTGGTGCCCATCCTGGTCGAGCTGGACGGCG
ACGTAAACGGCCACAAGTTCAGCGTGTCCGGCGAGGGCGAGGGCGATGCCACCTACGGCAAGCTGACCCT
GAAGTTCATCTGCACCACCGGCAAGCTGCCCGTGCCCTGGCCCACCCTCGTGACCACCCTGACCTACGGC
GTGCAGTGCTTCAGCCGCTACCCCGACCACATGAAGCAGCACGACTTCTTCAAGTCCGCCATGCCCGAAG
GCTACGTCCAGGAGCGCACCATCTTCTTCAAGGACGACGGCAACTACAAGACCCGCGCCGAGGTGAAGTT
CGAGGGCGACACCCTGGTGAACCGCATCGAGCTGAAGGGCATCGACTTCAAGGAGGACGGCAACATCCTG
GGGCACAAGCTGGAGTACAACTACAACAGCCACAACGTCTATATCATGGCCGACAAGCAGAAGAACGGCA
TCAAGGTGAACTTCAAGATCCGCCACAACATCGAGGACGGCAGCGTGCAGCTCGCCGACCACTACCAGCA
GAACACCCCCATCGGCGACGGCCCCGTGCTGCTGCCCGACAACCACTACCTGAGCACCCAGTCCAAGCTG
AGCAAAGACCCCAACGAGAAGCGCGATCACATGGTCCTGCTGGAGTTCGTGACCGCCGCCGGGATCACTC
TCGGCATGGACGAGCTGTACAAGTAATCTAGAGTCGAGGTACCGATGAATAGCTAAGGTCGAGGCCGCAG
GTAAGTATCAAGGTTACAAGACAGGTTTAAGGAGACCAATAGAAACTGGGCTTGTCGAGACAGAGAAGAC
TCTTGCGTTTCTGATAGGCACCTATTGGTCTTACTGACATCCACTTTGCCTTTCTCTCCACAGGTGTCGA
CAATCAACCTCTGGATTACAAAATTTGTGAAAGATTGACTGGTATTCTTAACTATGTTGCTCCTTTTACG
CTATGTGGATACGCTGCTTTAATGCCTTTGTATCATGCTATTGCTTCCCGTATGGCTTTCATTTTCTCCT
CCTTGTATAAATCCTGGTTGCTGTCTCTTTATGAGGAGTTGTGGCCCGTTGTCAGGCAACGTGGCGTGGT
GTGCACTGTGTTTGCTGACGCAACCCCCACTGGTTGGGGCATTGCCACCACCTGTCAGCTCCTTTCCGGG
ACTTTCGCTTTCCCCCTCCCTATTGCCACGGCGGAACTCATCGCCGCCTGCCTTGCCCGCTGCTGGACAG
GGGCTCGGCTGTTGGGCACTGACAATTCCGTGGTGTTGTCGGGGAAGCTGACGTCCTTTCCATGGCTGCT
CGCCTGTGTTGCCACCTGGATTCTGCGCGGGACGTCCTTCTGCTACGTCCCTTCGGCCCTCAATCCAGCG
GACCTTCCTTCCCGCGGCCTGCTGCCGGCTCTGCGGCCTCTTCCGCGTCTTCGCCTTCGCCCTCAGACGA
GTCGGATCTCCCTTTGGGCCGCCTCCCCGCCTGGAATTCGAGCTCGGTACGATCAGCCTCGACTGTGCCT
TCTAGTTGCCAGCCATCTGTTGTTTGCCCCTCCCCCGTGCCTTCCTTGACCCTGGAAGGTGCCACTCCCA
CTGTCCTTTCCTAATAAAATGAGGAAATTGCATCGCATTGTCTGAGTAGGTGTCATTCTATTCTGGGGGG
TGGGGTGGGGCAGGACAGCAAGGGGGAGGATTGGGAAGACAATAGCAGGCCAGCTTTTGTTCCCTTTAGG
GTTAATTGCGCGCTTGGCGCTAATCATGGTCATAGCTGTTTCCACTCCTCAGGTGCAGGCTGCCTATCAG
AAGGTGGTGGCTGGTGTGGCCAATGCCCTGGCTCACAAATACCACTGAGATCTTTTTCCCTCTGCCAAAA
ATTATGGGGACATCATGAAGCCCCTTGAGCATCTGACTTCTGGCTAATAAAGGAAATTTATTTTCATTGC
AATAGTGTGTTGGAATTTTTTGTGTCTCTCACTCGGAAGGACATATGGGAGGGCAAATCATTTAAAACAT
CAGAATGAGTATTTGGTTTAGAGTTTGGCAACATATGCCATATGCTGGCTGCCATGAACAAAGGTGGCTA
TAAAGAGGTCATCAGTATATGAAACAGCCCCCTGCTGTCCATTCCTTATTCCATAGAAAAGCCTTGACTT
GAGGTTAGATTTTTTTTTATATTTTGTTTGTGTTATTTTTTTCTTTAACATCCCTAAAATTTTCCTTACA
TGTTTTACTAGCCAGATTTTTCCTCCTCTCCTGACTACTCCCAGTCATAGCTGTCCCTCTTCTCTTATGA
AGATCCCTCGACCTGCAGCCCAAGCTTGGCGTAATCATGGTCATAGCTGTTTCCTGTGTGAAATTGTTAT
CCGCTCACAATTCCACACAACATACGAGCCGGAAGCATAAAGTGTAAAGCCTGGGGTGCCTAATGAGTGA
GCTAACTCACATTAATTGCGTTGCGCTCACTGCCCGCTTTCCAGTCGGGAAACCTGTCGTGCCAGCGGAT
CCGCATCTCAATTAGTCAGCAACCATAGTCCCGCCCCTAACTCCGCCCATCCCGCCCCTAACTCCGCCCA
GTTCCGCCCATTCTCCGCCCCATGGCTGACTAATTTTTTTTATTTATGCAGAGGCCGAGGCCGCCTCGGC
CTCTGAGCTATTCCAGAAGTAGTGAGGAGGCTTTTTTGGAGGCCTAGGCTTTTGCAAAAAGCTAACTTGT
TTATTGCAGCTTATAATGGTTACAAATAAAGCAATAGCATCACAAATTTCACAAATAAAGCATTTTTTTC
ACTGCATTCTAGTTGTGGTTTGTCCAAACTCATCAATGTATCTTATCATGTCTGGATCCGCTGCATTAAT
GAATCGGCCAACGCGCGGGGAGAGGCGGTTTGCGTATTGGGCGCTCTTCCGCTTCCTCGCTCACTGACTC
GCTGCGCTCGGTCGTTCGGCTGCGGCGAGCGGTATCAGCTCACTCAAAGGCGGTAATACGGTTATCCACA
GAATCAGGGGATAACGCAGGAAAGAACATGTGAGCAAAAGGCCAGCAAAAGGCCAGGAACCGTAAAAAGG
CCGCGTTGCTGGCGTTTTTCCATAGGCTCCGCCCCCCTGACGAGCATCACAAAAATCGACGCTCAAGTCA
GAGGTGGCGAAACCCGACAGGACTATAAAGATACCAGGCGTTTCCCCCTGGAAGCTCCCTCGTGCGCTCT
CCTGTTCCGACCCTGCCGCTTACCGGATACCTGTCCGCCTTTCTCCCTTCGGGAAGCGTGGCGCTTTCTC
AATGCTCACGCTGTAGGTATCTCAGTTCGGTGTAGGTCGTTCGCTCCAAGCTGGGCTGTGTGCACGAACC
CCCCGTTCAGCCCGACCGCTGCGCCTTATCCGGTAACTATCGTCTTGAGTCCAACCCGGTAAGACACGAC
TTATCGCCACTGGCAGCAGCCACTGGTAACAGGATTAGCAGAGCGAGGTATGTAGGCGGTGCTACAGAGT
TCTTGAAGTGGTGGCCTAACTACGGCTACACTAGAAGGACAGTATTTGGTATCTGCGCTCTGCTGAAGCC
AGTTACCTTCGGAAAAAGAGTTGGTAGCTCTTGATCCGGCAAACAAACCACCGCTGGTAGCGGTGGTTTT
TTTGTTTGCAAGCAGCAGATTACGCGCAGAAAAAAAGGATCTCAAGAAGATCCTTTGATCTTTTCTACGG
GGTCTGACGCTCAGTGGAACGAAAACTCACGTTAAGGGATTTTGGTCATGAGATTATCAAAAAGGATCTT
CACCTAGATCCTTTTAAATTAAAAATGAAGTTTTAAATCAATCTAAAGTATATATGAGTAAACTTGGTCT
GACAGTTACCAATGCTTAATCAGTGAGGCACCTATCTCAGCGATCTGTCTATTTCGTTCATCCATAGTTG
CCTGACTCCCCGTCGTGTAGATAACTACGATACGGGAGGGCTTACCATCTGGCCCCAGTGCTGCAATGAT
ACCGCGAGACCCACGCTCACCGGCTCCAGATTTATCAGCAATAAACCAGCCAGCCGGAAGGGCCGAGCGC
AGAAGTGGTCCTGCAACTTTATCCGCCTCCATCCAGTCTATTAATTGTTGCCGGGAAGCTAGAGTAAGTA
GTTCGCCAGTTAATAGTTTGCGCAACGTTGTTGCCATTGCTACAGGCATCGTGGTGTCACGCTCGTCGTT
TGGTATGGCTTCATTCAGCTCCGGTTCCCAACGATCAAGGCGAGTTACATGATCCCCCATGTTGTGCAAA
AAAGCGGTTAGCTCCTTCGGTCCTCCGATCGTTGTCAGAAGTAAGTTGGCCGCAGTGTTATCACTCATGG
TTATGGCAGCACTGCATAATTCTCTTACTGTCATGCCATCCGTAAGATGCTTTTCTGTGACTGGTGAGTA
CTCAACCAAGTCATTCTGAGAATAGTGTATGCGGCGACCGAGTTGCTCTTGCCCGGCGTCAATACGGGAT
AATACCGCGCCACATAGCAGAACTTTAAAAGTGCTCATCATTGGAAAACGTTCTTCGGGGCGAAAACTCT
CAAGGATCTTACCGCTGTTGAGATCCAGTTCGATGTAACCCACTCGTGCACCCAACTGATCTTCAGCATC
TTTTACTTTCACCAGCGTTTCTGGGTGAGCAAAAACAGGAAGGCAAAATGCCGCAAAAAAGGGAATAAGG
GCGACACGGAAATGTTGAATACTCATACTCTTCCTTTTTCAATATTATTGAAGCATTTATCAGGGTTATT
GTCTCATGAGCGGATACATATTTGAATGTATTTAGAAAAATAAACAAATAGGGGTTCCGCGCACATTTCC
CCGAAAAGTGCCACCTGC
