>Addgene plasmid #32474 | CAG::PSAMQ79G,Q139G:5HT3HC-IRES-GFP | addgene partial sequence | sequence record 41446 | WPRE-R 5'-CATAGCGTAAAAGGAGCAACA-3'
ATTTTGTAATCCAGAGGTTGATTGTCGACACCTGTGGAGAGAAAGGCAAAGTGGATGTCAGTAAGACCAA
TAGGTGCCTATCAGAAACGCAAGAGTCTTCTCTGTCTCGACAAGCCCAGTTTCTATTGGTCTCCTTAAAC
CTGTCTTGTAACCTTGATACTTACCTGCGGCCTCGACCTTAGCTATTCATCGGTACCTCGACTCTAGATT
ACTTGTACAGCTCGTCCATGCCGAGAGTGATCCCGGCGGCGGTCACGAACTCCAGCAGGACCATGTGATC
GCGCTTCTCGTTGGGGTCTTTGCTCAGCTTGGACTGGGTGCTCAGGTAGTGGTTGTCGGGCAGCAGCACG
GGGCCGTCGCCGATGGGGGTGTTCTGCTGGTAGTGGTCGGCGAGCTGCACGCTGCCGTCCTCGATGTTGT
GGCGGATCTTGAAGTTCACCTTGATGCCGTTCTTCTGCTTGTCGGCCATGATATAGACGTTGTGGCTGTT
GTAGTTGTACTCCAGCTTGTGCCCCAGGATGTTGCCGTCCTCCTTGAAGTCGATGCCCTTCAGCTCGATG
CGGTTCACCAGGGTGTCGCCCTCGAACTTCACCTCGGCGCGGGTCTTGTAGTTGCCGTCGTCCTTGAAGA
AGATGGTGCGCTCCTGGA
