>Addgene plasmid #32474 | CAG::PSAMQ79G,Q139G:5HT3HC-IRES-GFP | addgene partial sequence | sequence record 41563 | pCAGGS5 5'-ggttcggcttctggcgtgtgacc-3'
TGTTCATGCCTTCTTCTTTTTCCTACAGCTCCTGGGCAACGTGCTGGTTATTGTGCTGTCTCATCATTTT
GGCAAAGAATTCGGTACCGCGGGCCCGGCGCGCCAGCTGGATAGCTTGAATTCACCATGCGCTGTTCTCC
AGGCGGCGTGTGGCTCGCCCTGGCTGCTTCCCTTCTGCACGTTAGCCTGCAGGGTGAGTTCCAGCGCAAA
CTGTATAAGGAGCTTGTTAAGAATTATAACCCCCTGGAGCGGCCGGTCGCAAATGATTCCCAGCCACTGA
CAGTGTACTTCAGCCTCTCCTTGCTGCAGATCATGGACGTGGATGAAAAGAACCAGGTGCTGACCACTAA
TATTTGGTTGGGCATGTCCTGGACCGATCACTACTTGCAGTGGAATGTGAGCGAATACCCAGGTGTAAAG
ACTGTAAGATTCCCTGACGGCCAAATCTGGAAACCAGATATCCTGCTGTACAACAGCGCAGACGAAAGGT
TTGATGCAACATTTCACACCAACGTGTTGGTCAATTCTTCAGGCCACTGCGGCTACCTGCCCCCTGGAAT
CTTCAAGTCCTCATGCTATATCGACGTCCGCTGGTTTCCCTTCGACGTCCAGCACTGCAAACTCAAATTC
GGGAGCTGGAGCTACGGCGGATGGAGCCTGGATCTGCAAATGCAGGAGGCTGACATCTCTGGTTACATCC
CGAATGGGGAGTGGGACCTTGTGGGAATCCCCGGTAAAAGAAGCGAGCGATTTTATGAATGCTGCAAGGA
ACCCTACCCTGACGTAACAT
